>Addgene plasmid #216500 | pcDNA3 ER-Ras-LOCKR-S | addgene full sequence | sequence record 428965 | Addgene NGS Result
GACGGATCGGGAGATCTCCCGATCCCCTATGGTGCACTCTCAGTACAATCTGCTCTGATGCCGCATAGTT
AAGCCAGTATCTGCTCCCTGCTTGTGTGTTGGAGGTCGCTGAGTAGTGCGCGAGCAAAATTTAAGCTACA
ACAAGGCAAGGCTTGACCGACAATTGCATGAAGAATCTGCTTAGGGTTAGGCGTTTTGCGCTGCTTCGCG
ATGTACGGGCCAGATATACGCGTTGACATTGATTATTGACTAGTTATTAATAGTAATCAATTACGGGGTC
ATTAGTTCATAGCCCATATATGGAGTTCCGCGTTACATAACTTACGGTAAATGGCCCGCCTGGCTGACCG
CCCAACGACCCCCGCCCATTGACGTCAATAATGACGTATGTTCCCATAGTAACGCCAATAGGGACTTTCC
ATTGACGTCAATGGGTGGAGTATTTACGGTAAACTGCCCACTTGGCAGTACATCAAGTGTATCATATGCC
AAGTACGCCCCCTATTGACGTCAATGACGGTAAATGGCCCGCCTGGCATTATGCCCAGTACATGACCTTA
TGGGACTTTCCTACTTGGCAGTACATCTACGTATTAGTCATCGCTATTACCATGGTGATGCGGTTTTGGC
AGTACATCAATGGGCGTGGATAGCGGTTTGACTCACGGGGATTTCCAAGTCTCCACCCCATTGACGTCAA
TGGGAGTTTGTTTTGGCACCAAAATCAACGGGACTTTCCAAAATGTCGTAACAACTCCGCCCCATTGACG
CAAATGGGCGGTAGGCGTGTACGGTGGGAGGTCTATATAAGCAGAGCTCTCTGGCTAACTAGAGAACCCA
CTGCTTACTGGCTTATCGAAATTAATACGACTCACTATAGGGAGACCCAAGCTTGCGCCACCATGGATCC
CGTGGTGGTATTGGGCTTGTGTCTCTCATGTCTGCTTCTCTTGTCATTGTGGAAACAATCCTACGGAGGT
GGCGGGTCTAGCCATCACCATCATCACCATTCTAGCGAGCAGAAACTCATCTCTGAAGAGGATCTCGGTG
GTAGTGAACAAAAGTTGATATCCGAGGAGGATTTGGGTGGGAGCGAGCAGAAACTTATCAGTGAAGAAGA
TTTGGGGGGCTCCATGGATCCTGACGAGGCAAGGAAAGCCATAGCGAGGGTTAAAAGGGAAAGCAAACGA
ATAGTAGAAGACGCGGAAAGGCTTAGTCGAGAAGCAGCGGCGGCAAGTGAGAAATCCTCCCGAGAGGCGG
AGAGGCTCTCCCGGGAGGCCGCTGCTGCGTCCGAGAAAATTTCCCGGGAGGGAGGAACAGGGGGGTCAGG
AGGGACTGGAGGCTCAATGGTATCTAAAGGAGAAGAGCTGTTTACTGGGGTCGTGCCTATCCTGGTAGAG
CTGGACGGTGACGTTAATGGACATAAGTTTAGCGTAAGTGGGGAAGGCGAAGGCGATGCTACTTACGGGA
AGTTGACTTTGAAATTTATCTGTACCACTGGAAAGCTGCCGGTACCCTGGCCTACGTTGGTTACCACGTT
GACCTGGGGTGTCCAATGCTTCTCAAGATACCCAGATCACATGAAGCAACACGACTTTTTCAAATCTGCG
ATGCCCGAAGGATATGTTCAAGAGAGAACGATATTTTTTAAAGATGATGGTAACTATAAAACTAGAGCCG
AGGTCAAGTTCGAGGGGGACACTCTGGTTAACCGGATCGAACTTAAAGGCATTGACTTTAAGGAGGATGG
GAACATCCTGGGCCATAAATTGGAGTACAACTATATATCACATAACGTCTATATCACGGCGGACAAGCAA
AAGAATGGGATAAAGGCTAACTTTAAAATACGGCATAACATTGAGGATGGAAGCGTGCAGCTTGCGGACC
ATTATCAACAAAATACGCCTATAGGAGACGGACCCGTGCTGCTGCCTGATAATCACTATCTTTCCACTCA
AAGTGCGCTCTCTAAAGACCCGAATGAGAAACGAGACCATATGGTTCTGTTGGAGTTCGTAACGGCAGCG
GCAACCAATTTCAGTCTCCTGAAGCAGGCAGGTGATGTAGAAGAGAATCCCGGACCGGATTATAAAGACG
ATGATGACAAGGGAGGTAGTGATTACAAGGATGATGACGATAAAGGAGGTTCCGATTACAAAGATGATGA
CGACAAGGGCGGGTCTATGAAGGGCGAAGAACTTTTCACAGGCGTGGTGCCGATATTGGTGGAACTCGAT
GGAGACGTAAATGGGCATAAATTCTCAGTTTCCGGGGAAGGGGAAGGTGACGCCACTTATGGGAAGCTTA
CTCTCAAATTGCTGTGCACTACGGGGAAGCTTCCAGTGCCTTGGCCTACACTTGTTACCACACTGGGGTA
CGGAGTGCAGTGTTTCGCCCGCTACCCCGACCACATGAAACAGCATGATTTCTTTAAATCTGCGATGCCA
GAAGGTTATGTGCAAGAGAGAACTATTTTTTTCAAGGATGACGGCAATTACAAAACTAGGGCGGAGGTTA
AGTTCGAGGGTGACACACTCGTGAATAGGATTGAGTTGAAGGGCATAGACTTTAAAGAAGATGGGAATAT
CTTGGGTCACAAGCTTGAGTATAATTATAACTCCCATAATGTCTACATCACAGCAGATAAACAGAAAAAT
GGAATTAAAGCAAACTTCAAGATACGACACAACATCGAGGACGGTGGAGTTCAGTTGGCGGACCACTACC
AACAAAATACACCTATCGGTGACGGGCCAGTCCTTCTGCCCGACAACCACTACCTCTCCTATCAAAGCGC
GCTTTTCAAGGACCCTAATGAGAAGAGAGACCATATGGTTCTTCTTGAATTTCTGACAGCAGCGGGAGGT
ACCGGCGGTTCCGGGGGTACGGGAGGCAGTTCAAAGGAAGCAGCGAAGAAACTCCAGGACCTGAATATAG
AGCTTGCGCGGAAACTCCTCGAAGCGAGCACGAAGCTTCAAAGACTTAACATAAGGCTGGCAGAAGCTCT
CTTGGAAGCCATCGCTAGATTGCAGGAGCTGAATCTGGAGCTCGTATACCTGGCTGTTGAGCTGACAGAC
CCTAAACGGATACGGGATGAGATCAAGGAAGTCAAAGATAAGAGCAAGGAAATTATTCGCCGCGCTGAAA
AAGAAATAGATGATGCTGCCAAGGAGTCCAAAAAAATTCTTGAGGAAGCACGAAAAGCTATTCGAGACGC
CGCCGAGGAGAGTAGGAAAATTCTCGAGGAAGGTAGCGGGAGCGGGTCAGATGCCCTGGATGAGTTGCAA
AAGTTGAATCTTGAACTTGCGAAGCTTCTCCTTAAAGCAATTGCTGAAACTCAAGACTTGAATCTTAGAG
CTGCAAAGGCCTTTCTCGAAGCGGCCGCAAAATTGCAGGAACTTAATATTAGGGCTGTGGAACTTCTCGT
AAAGCTCACCGACCCGGCAACCATACGCCGGGCTCTGGAGCATGCTAAGAGACGGTCAAAGGAGATAATC
GACGAAGCGGAAAGGGCTATTCGGGCAGCTAAGCGCGAGAGCGAGCGAATTATTGAAGAAGCGCGGCGAC
TCATAGAGAAGGCCAAGGAGGAGAGTGAAAGGATAATTCGAGAAGGTTCCGGCAGTGGTGATCCCGATAT
CAAAAAATTGCAGGATCTCAACATTGAACTGGCAAGAGAGCTGCTCCGGGCTCATGCACAGCTTCAGCGA
CTTAATTTGGAGTTGCTTCGCGAACTGCTTCGAGCTTTGGCTCAATTGCAAGAGCTTAACCTCGACCTCT
TGAGGTTGGCTTCCGAATTGACTGACCCAGACGAGGCGAGGAAAGCGATCGCCGTTACAGGCTACCGGCT
CTTTGAAGAAATACTGGACAGTGAGCGATTGAGTCGGGAGGCCGCAGCAGCATCTGAAAAGAGCAGCCGG
GAGGCTGAACGCCTTATACGAGAAGCTGCAGCGGCTTCTAGCAATACTATAAGGGTTTTTCTCCCCAACA
AGCAACGCACCGTGGTCAACGTGAGGAACGGGATGTCACTGCACGATTGCCTGATGAAGGCGCTGAAGGT
TCGAGGTTTGCAACCCGAGTGTTGCGCGGTGTTCAGGCTTCTTCACGAGCATAAGGGGAAAAAAGCACGA
TTGGATTGGAACACTGATGCAGCCAGTCTCATCGGCGAGGAATTGCAGGTGGATTTTTTGTGAGAATTCT
GCAGATATCCATCACACTGGCGGCCGCTCGAGCATGCATCTAGAGGGCCCGTTTAAACCCGCTGATCAGC
CTCGACTGTGCCTTCTAGTTGCCAGCCATCTGTTGTTTGCCCCTCCCCCGTGCCTTCCTTGACCCTGGAA
GGTGCCACTCCCACTGTCCTTTCCTAATAAAATGAGGAAATTGCATCGCATTGTCTGAGTAGGTGTCATT
CTATTCTGGGGGGTGGGGTGGGGCAGGACAGCAAGGGGGAGGATTGGGAAGACAATAGCAGGCATGCTGG
GGATGCGGTGGGCTCTATGGCTTCTGAGGCGGAAAGAACCAGCTGGGGCTCTAGGGGGTATCCCC
[124 nt withheld, positions 4546-4669]
C
[91 nt withheld, positions 4671-4761]
A
[49 nt withheld, positions 4763-4811]
CCTTTGACGTTGGAGTCCACGTTCTTT
[37 nt withheld, positions 4839-4875]
ACCCTATCTCGGTCTATTCTTTTGATTTATAAGGGATTTTGCCGATTTCGGCCTATTGGTTAAAAAATGA
GCTGATTTAACAAAAATTTAACGCGAATTAATTCTGTGGAATGTGTGTCAGTTAGGGTGTGGAAAGTCCC
CAGGCTCCCCAGCAGGCAGAAGTATGCAAAGCATGCATCTCAATTAGTCAGCAACCAGGTGTGGAAAGTC
CCCAGGCTCCCCAGCAGGCAGAAGTATGCAAAGCATGCATCTCAATTAGTCAGCAACCATAGTCCCGCCC
CTAACTCCGCCCATCCCGCCCCTAACTCCGCCCAGTTCCGCCCATTCTCCGCCCCATGGCTGACTAATTT
TTTTTATTTATGCAGAGGCCGAGGCCGCCTCTGCCTCTGAGCTATTCCAGAAGTAGTGAGGAGGCTTTTT
TGGAGGCCTAGGCTTTTGCAAAAAGCTCCCGGGAGCTTGTATATCCATTTTCGGATCTGATCAAGAGACA
GGATGAGGATCGTTTCGCATGATTGAACAAGATGGATTGCACGCAGGTTCTCCGGCCGCTTGGGTGGAGA
GGCTATTCGGCTATGACTGGGCACAACAGACAATCGGCTGCTCTGATGCCGCCGTGTTCCGGCTGTCAGC
GCAGGGGCGCCCGGTTCTTTTTGTCAAGACCGACCTGTCCGGTGCCCTGAATGAACTGCAGGACGAGGCA
GCGCGGCTATCGTGGCTGGCCACGACGGGCGTTCCTTGCGCAGCTGTGCTCGACGTTGTCACTGAAGCGG
GAAGGGACTGGCTGCTATTGGGCGAAGTGCCGGGGCAGGATCTCCTGTCATCTCACCTTGCTCCTGCCGA
GAAAGTATCCATCATGGCTGATGCAATGCGGCGGCTGCATACGCTTGATCCGGCTACCTGCCCATTCGAC
CACCAAGCGAAACATCGCATCGAGCGAGCACGTACTCGGATGGAAGCCGGTCTTGTCGATCAGGATGATC
TGGACGAAGAGCATCAGGGGCTCGCGCCAGCCGAACTGTTCGCCAGGCTCAAGGCGCGCATGCCCGACGG
CGAGGATCTCGTCGTGACCCATGGCGATGCCTGCTTGCCGAATATCATGGTGGAAAATGGCCGCTTTTCT
GGATTCATCGACTGTGGCCGGCTGGGTGTGGCGGACCGCTATCAGGACATAGCGTTGGCTACCCGTGATA
TTGCTGAAGAGCTTGGCGGCGAATGGGCTGACCGCTTCCTCGTGCTTTACGGTATCGCCGCTCCCGATTC
GCAGCGCATCGCCTTCTATCGCCTTCTTGACGAGTTCTTCTGAGCGGGACTCTGGGGTTCGAAATGACCG
ACCAAGCGACGCCCAACCTGCCATCACGAGATTTCGATTCCACCGCCGCCTTCTATGAAAGGTTGGGCTT
CGGAATCGTTTTCCGGGACGCCGGCTGGATGATCCTCCAGCGCGGGGATCTCATGCTGGAGTTCTTCGCC
CACCCCAACTTGTTTATTGCAGCTTATAATGGTTACAAATAAAGCAATAGCATCACAAATTTCACAAATA
AAGCATTTTTTTCACTGCATTCTAGTTGTGGTTTGTCCAAACTCATCAATGTATCTTATCATGTCTGTAT
ACCGTCGACCTCTAGCTAGAGCTTGGCGTAATCATGGTCATAGCTGTTTCCTGTGTGAAATTGTTATCCG
CTCACAATTCCACACAACATACGAGCCGGAAGCATAAAGTGTAAAGCCTGGGGTGCCTAATGAGTGAGCT
AACTCACATTAATTGCGTTGCGCTCACTGCCCGCTTTCCAGTCGGGAAACCTGTCGTGCCAGCTGCATTA
ATGAATCGGCCAACGCGCGGGGAGAGGCGGTTTGCGTATTGGGCGCTCTTCCGCTTCCTCGCTCACTGAC
TCGCTGCGCTCGGTCGTTCGGCTGCGGCGAGCGGTATCAGCTCACTCAAAGGCGGTAATACGGTTATCCA
CAGAATCAGGGGATAACGCAGGAAAGAACATGTGAGCAAAAGGCCAGCAAAAGGCCAGGAACCGTAAAAA
GGCCGCGTTGCTGGCGTTTTTCCATAGGCTCCGCCCCCCTGACGAGCATCACAAAAATCGACGCTCAAGT
CAGAGGTGGCGAAACCCGACAGGACTATAAAGATACCAGGCGTTTCCCCCTGGAAGCTCCCTCGTGCGCT
CTCCTGTTCCGACCCTGCCGCTTACCGGATACCTGTCCGCCTTTCTCCCTTCGGGAAGCGTGGCGCTTTC
TCATAGCTCACGCTGTAGGTATCTCAGTTCGGTGTAGGTCGTTCGCTCCAAGCTGGGCTGTGTGCACGAA
CCCCCCGTTCAGCCCGACCGCTGCGCCTTATCCGGTAACTATCGTCTTGAGTCCAACCCGGTAAGACACG
ACTTATCGCCACTGGCAGCAGCCACTGGTAACAGGATTAGCAGAGCGAGGTATGTAGGCGGTGCTACAGA
GTTCTTGAAGTGGTGGCCTAACTACGGCTACACTAGAAGAACAGTATTTGGTATCTGCGCTCTGCTGAAG
CCAGTTACCTTCGGAAAAAGAGTTGGTAGCTCTTGATCCGGCAAACAAACCACCGCTGGTAGCGGTGGTT
TTTTTGTTTGCAAGCAGCAGATTACGCGCAGAAAAAAAGGATCTCAAGAAGATCCTTTGATCTTTTCTAC
GGGGTCTGACGCTCAGTGGAACGAAAACTCACGTTAAGGGATTTTGGTCATGAGATTATCAAAAAGGATC
TTCACCTAGATCCTTTTAAATTAAAAATGAAGTTTTAAATCAATCTAAAGTATATATGAGTAAACTTGGT
CTGACAGTTACCAATGCTTAATCAGTGAGGCACCTATCTCAGCGATCTGTCTATTTCGTTCATCCATAGT
TGCCTGACTCCCCGTCGTGTAGATAACTACGATACGGGAGGGCTTACCATCTGGCCCCAGTGCTGCAATG
ATACCGCGAGACCCACGCTCACCGGCTCCAGATTTATCAGCAATAAACCAGCCAGCCGGAAGGGCCGAGC
GCAGAAGTGGTCCTGCAACTTTATCCGCCTCCATCCAGTCTATTAATTGTTGCCGGGAAGCTAGAGTAAG
TAGTTCGCCAGTTAATAGTTTGCGCAACGTTGTTGCCATTGCTACAGGCATCGTGGTGTCACGCTCGTCG
TTTGGTATGGCTTCATTCAGCTCCGGTTCCCAACGATCAAGGCGAGTTACATGATCCCCCATGTTGTGCA
AAAAAGCGGTTAGCTCCTTCGGTCCTCCGATCGTTGTCAGAAGTAAGTTGGCCGCAGTGTTATCACTCAT
GGTTATGGCAGCACTGCATAATTCTCTTACTGTCATGCCATCCGTAAGATGCTTTTCTGTGACTGGTGAG
TACTCAACCAAGTCATTCTGAGAATAGTGTATGCGGCGACCGAGTTGCTCTTGCCCGGCGTCAATACGGG
ATAATACCGCGCCACATAGCAGAACTTTAAAAGTGCTCATCATTGGAAAACGTTCTTCGGGGCGAAAACT
CTCAAGGATCTTACCGCTGTTGAGATCCAGTTCGATGTAACCCACTCGTGCACCCAACTGATCTTCAGCA
TCTTTTACTTTCACCAGCGTTTCTGGGTGAGCAAAAACAGGAAGGCAAAATGCCGCAAAAAAGGGAATAA
GGGCGACACGGAAATGTTGAATACTCATACTCTTCCTTTTTCAATATTATTGAAGCATTTATCAGGGTTA
TTGTCTCATGAGCGGATACATATTTGAATGTATTTAGAAAAATAAACAAATAGGGGTTCCGCGCACATTT
CCCCGAAAAGTGCCACCTGACGTC
Features (pLannotate 1.2.2; 27 found; start..end, strand, type, name):
     28..80      -  misc_feature   bom (fragment): basis of mobility region from pBR322
    235..614     +  enhancer       CMV enhancer: human cytomegalovirus immediate early enhancer
    615..818     +  promoter       CMV promoter: human cytomegalovirus (CMV) immediate early promoter
    814..847     +  LTR            5' LTR (truncated) (fragment): truncated 5' long terminal repeat (LTR) from HIV-1
    863..881     +  promoter       T7 promoter: promoter for bacteriophage T7 RNA polymerase
    903..980     +  CDS            CYP2C1 (fragment): CP2C1_RABIT - Experimental evidence at protein level: Swiss-Prot protein existence level 1. Cytochromes P450 are a group of heme-thiolate monooxygenases. In liver microsomes, this enzyme is involved in an NADPH-dependent electron transport pathway. It oxidizes a variety of structurally unrelated compounds, including steroids, fatty acids, and xenobiotics. From Oryctolagus cuniculus (Rabbit).
   1017..1045    +  CDS            3xMyc (fragment): 3 tandem Myc epitope tags
   1353..2030    +  CDS            Enhanced Cyan-Emitting GFP: Enhanced Cyan-Emitting GFP is a basic (constitutively fluorescent) cyan fluorescent protein published in 2002, derived from Aequorea victoria.
   2091..2112    +  CDS            3xFLAG (fragment): three tandem FLAG® epitope tags
   2121..2143    +  CDS            2xFLAG (fragment): two tandem FLAG® epitope tags
   2157..2173    +  CDS            3xFLAG (fragment): three tandem FLAG® epitope tags
   2190..2873    +  CDS            YPet: YPet is a basic (constitutively fluorescent) yellow fluorescent protein published in 2005, derived from Aequorea victoria. It has moderate acid sensitivity.
   3960..4190    +  CDS            RAF1 (fragment): RAF1_HUMAN - Also known as RAF. Experimental evidence at protein level: Swiss-Prot protein existence level 1. Serine/threonine-protein kinase that acts as a regulatory link between the membrane-associated Ras GTPases and the MAPK/ERK cascade, and this critical regulatory link functions as a switch determining cell fate decisions including proliferation, differentiation, apoptosis, survival and oncogenic transformation. RAF1 activation initiates a mitogen-activated protein kinase (MAPK) cascade that comprises a sequential phosphorylation of the dual-specific MAPK kinases (MAP2K1/MEK1 and MAP2K2
   4276..4500    +  polyA_signal   bGH poly(A) signal: bovine growth hormone polyadenylation signal
   4504..4525    +  promoter       SV40 promoter (fragment): SV40 enhancer and early promoter
   4546..4974    +  rep_origin     f1 ori (sequence partly withheld): f1 bacteriophage origin of replication; arrow indicates direction of (+) strand synthesis
   4988..5317    +  promoter       SV40 promoter: SV40 enhancer and early promoter
   5384..6175    +  CDS            neo: KKA2_KLEPN - Also known as kan, nptII. Experimental evidence at protein level: Swiss-Prot protein existence level 1. Resistance to kanamycin, neomycin, paromomycin, ribostamycin, butirosin and gentamicin B. From Klebsiella pneumoniae.
   6199..6357    +  CDS            ble (fragment): BLE_KLEPN - Experimental evidence at protein level: Swiss-Prot protein existence level 1. Binding protein with a strong affinity to the bleomycin family of antibiotics. Binds to CL990; an antimitotic-antibiotic compound. From Klebsiella pneumoniae.
   6352..6473    +  polyA_signal   SV40 poly(A) signal: SV40 polyadenylation signal
   6546..6562    -  protein_bind   lac operator: The lac repressor binds to the lac operator to inhibit transcription in E. coli. This inhibition can be relieved by adding lactose or isopropyl-β-D-thiogalactopyranoside (IPTG). lac repressor encoded by lacI
   6570..6600    -  promoter       lac promoter: promoter for the E. coli lac operon
   6615..6636    -  protein_bind   CAP binding site: CAP binding activates transcription in the presence of cAMP. E. coli catabolite activator protein
   6649..6741    -  CDS            lacI (fragment): lac repressor; lacI; The lac repressor binds to the lac operator to inhibit transcription in E. coli. This inhibition can be relieved by adding lactose or isopropyl-β-D-thiogalactopyranoside (IPTG).
   6924..7512    -  rep_origin     ori: high-copy-number ColE1/pMB1/pBR322/pUC origin of replication
   7683..8543    -  CDS            AmpR: β-lactamase; bla; confers resistance to ampicillin, carbenicillin, and related antibiotics
   8544..8648    -  promoter       AmpR promoter: bla
