[The description below was written by a language model from this plasmid's Addgene catalogue record and pLannotate feature annotations shown in this document.]
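Description:
pcDNA3 ER-Ras-LOCKR-S is a mammalian expression plasmid built on the pcDNA3 backbone that encodes an endoplasmic reticulum-targeted, FRET-based biosensor for Ras activity. It is propagated in E. coli through a high-copy ColE1/pUC-type origin with ampicillin selection from the β-lactamase gene. It also carries an f1 origin and an SV40 promoter-driven neomycin phosphotransferase cassette with an SV40 polyadenylation signal, which can support G418 selection of transfected mammalian cells. The short hits to an HIV-1 LTR, ble, lacI and an extra SV40 promoter segment are fragmentary annotations and probably reflect backbone remnants rather than functional parts.

The roughly 3.3 kb insert sits between the CMV immediate-early enhancer/promoter (with a downstream T7 promoter) and the bGH polyadenylation signal. It begins with a short N-terminal fragment of rabbit cytochrome P450 2C1, which is consistent with the ER localization stated in the record. This is followed by a Myc epitope match, a cyan fluorescent protein, a region with FLAG-type epitope matches, the yellow fluorescent protein YPet, and near the 3' end a fragment of human RAF1 that presumably provides the Ras-binding function. The cyan/yellow pair forms the FRET donor and acceptor. Substantial stretches between these features are unannotated. They likely hold the computationally designed LOCKR switch components implied by the name, but the record does not describe them or say how the two fluorescent modules are separated. The construct is used to report endogenous Ras activity at the ER in living cells through changes in FRET.
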