Addgene plasmid #216500: pcDNA3 ER-Ras-LOCKR-S
Purpose: FRET-based reporter for Ras activity, ER localized
Depositing lab: David Baker. Publication: Computationally designed sensors detect endogenous Ras activity and signaling effectors at subcellular resolution. Zhang JZ, Nguyen WH, Greenwood N, Rose JC, Ong SE, Maly DJ, Baker D. Nat Biotechnol. 2024 Jan 25. doi: 10.1038/s41587-023-02107-w. PubMed 38273065.
Backbone
  Vector backbone: pcDNA3
  Backbone manufacturer: Genscript
  Vector type: Mammalian Expression
Growth in bacteria
  Bacterial resistance: Ampicillin, 100 μg/mL
  Growth temperature: 37°C
  Growth strain: DH5alpha
  Copy number: Unknown
Gene/Insert
  Gene/Insert name: ER-Ras-LOCKR-S
  Species: H. sapiens (human)
  Insert size (bp): 3291
Resource information
  A portion of this plasmid was derived from a plasmid made by: Genscript
Terms and licenses: Academic/Nonprofit Terms; Industry Terms: Not Available to Industry
How to cite: pcDNA3 ER-Ras-LOCKR-S was a gift from David Baker (Addgene plasmid # 216500 ; http://n2t.net/addgene:216500 ; RRID:Addgene_216500)
